Addgene plasmid #160177: 34 pCOLI_K_His
Purpose: (Empty Backbone) N-term 6xHis 3C cleavable Kan resistant bacterial expression vector
Depositing lab: John Weir. Depositing organization: Friedrich Miescher Laboratory. Publication: InteBac - An integrated bacterial and baculovirus expression vector suite. Altmannova V, Blaha A, Astrinidis S, Reichle H, Weir JR. Protein Sci. 2020 Sep 21. doi: 10.1002/pro.3957. PubMed 32955754.
Backbone
  Vector backbone: pRSF
  Modifications to backbone: Custom MCS added to the vector for full compatibility within the InteBac system. 3C cleavable 6xHis- fusion added to N-terminus.
  Vector type: Bacterial Expression
  Promoter: T7
  Tag / fusion protein: 6xHis (N terminal on backbone)
Growth in bacteria
  Bacterial resistance: Kanamycin, 50 μg/mL
  Growth temperature: 37°C
  Growth strain: DH5alpha
  Copy number: Unknown
Gene/Insert
  Cloning method: Gibson Cloning
  Sequencing primers: 5′ T7_fwd; 3′ T7_rev
Terms and licenses: Academic/Nonprofit Terms; Industry Terms: Not Available to Industry
How to cite: 34 pCOLI_K_His was a gift from John Weir (Addgene plasmid # 160177 ; http://n2t.net/addgene:160177 ; RRID:Addgene_160177)
