[The description below was written by a language model from this plasmid's Addgene catalogue record and pLannotate feature annotations shown in this document.]
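Description:
34 pCOLI_K_His is an empty bacterial expression backbone from the InteBac suite, a set of vectors designed so that inserts can be moved between bacterial and baculovirus expression formats. It derives from pRSF, and the sequenced record is compact, at about 2.5 kb. Replication relies on the RSF 1030 origin, which is compatible with other common origin types, so the plasmid can coexist in E. coli with additional plasmids for co-expression. Selection is by kanamycin, through an aminoglycoside phosphotransferase gene (aph(3')-Ia) driven by a bla-type promoter. The record lists the copy number as unknown.

The expression cassette consists of a T7 promoter, the efficient ribosome binding site from phage T7 gene 10, a short tag-coding region, a custom multiple cloning site and a T7 terminator. Transcription therefore requires a host that supplies T7 RNA polymerase. No lac operator or lacI gene appears in the feature table. According to the catalogue entry, the backbone adds an N-terminal 6xHis tag that can be removed with 3C protease. The annotation software labels this short segment as a "capTEV" fragment, most likely because it matches only the histidine-coding stretch. The 3C site itself is not annotated. Other partial hits (a SET1 fragment just upstream of the terminator, a TcR fragment across the origin, a CAP binding site and a second partial AmpR promoter) appear to be short sequence remnants rather than functional parts.

Open reading frames are inserted by Gibson assembly into the InteBac-compatible cloning site. This yields His-tagged fusions for affinity purification from E. coli, with the option of cleaving off the tag afterwards.
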