Features (pLannotate 1.2.2; 11 found; start..end, strand, type, name):
     19..40      -  protein_bind   CAP binding site: CAP binding activates transcription in the presence of cAMP. E. coli catabolite activator protein
     53..71      +  promoter       T7 promoter: promoter for bacteriophage T7 RNA polymerase
    109..131     +  RBS            RBS: efficient ribosome binding site from bacteriophage T7 gene 10 (Olins and Rangwala, 1989)
    151..167     +  CDS            capTEV™ (fragment): composite tag for in vivo biotinylation, TEV protease cleavage, and 6xHis tagging
    354..403     +  CDS            SET1 (fragment): solubility-enhancement tag derived from T7 phage gene 10B
    411..458     +  terminator     T7 terminator: transcription terminator for bacteriophage T7 RNA polymerase
    622..679     +  promoter       AmpR promoter (fragment): bla
    688..1503    -  CDS            KanR: aminoglycoside phosphotransferase; aph(3')-Ia; confers resistance to kanamycin in bacteria or G418 (Geneticin®) in eukaryotes
   1504..1595    -  promoter       AmpR promoter: bla
   1611..2360    -  rep_origin     RSF ori: Plasmids containing the RSF 1030 origin of replication can be propagated in E. coli cells that contain additional plasmids with compatible origins.
   2443..4       -  CDS            TcR (fragment) (across the origin): tetracycline efflux protein; tet; confers resistance to tetracycline
>Addgene plasmid #160177 | 34 pCOLI_K_His | addgene full sequence | sequence record 316929 | Addgene NGS Result
TCGAGATCCCGGTGCCTAATGAGTGAGCTAACTTACATTAATTGCGTTGCGCTAATACGACTCACTATAG
GGAGACCACAACGGTTTCCCTCCGGCTCCGGAAATAATTTTGTTTAACTTTAAGAAGGAGATATACATAT
GGGCAGCAGCCATCATCATCATCATCACAGCAGCGGATCTCTGGAAGTTCTGTTCCAGGGGCCCGGATCC
CGGTCCGACATATGAGCGCGCGGAATTCAAAGGCCTACGTCGACGAGCTCACTAGTCGCGGCCGCTTTCG
AATCTAGAGCCTGCAGTCTCGACAAGCTTGTCGAGAAGTACTAGAGGATGTACAACGCGTGCGCGCTGAT
CCGGCTGCTAACAAAGCCCGAAAGGAAGCTGAGTTGGCTGCTGCCACCGCTGAGCAATAACTAGCATAAC
CCCTTGGGGCCTCTAAACGGGTCTTGAGGGGTTTTTTGCTGAAACCTCAGGCATTTGAGAAGCACACGGT
CACACTGCTTCCGGTAGTCAATAAACCGGTAAACCAGCAATAGACATAAGCGGCTATTTAACGACCCTGC
CCTGAACCGACGACAAGCTGACGACCGGGTCTCCGCAAGTGGCACTTTTCGGGGAAATGTGCGCGGAACC
CCTATTTGTTTATTTTTCTAAATACATTCAAATATGTATCCGCTCATGAATTAATTCTTAGAAAAACTCA
TCGAGCATCAAATGAAACTGCAATTTATTCATATCAGGATTATCAATACCATATTTTTGAAAAAGCCGTT
TCTGTAATGAAGGAGAAAACTCACCGAGGCAGTTCCATAGGATGGCAAGATCCTGGTATCGGTCTGCGAT
TCCGACTCGTCCAACATCAATACAACCTATTAATTTCCCCTCGTCAAAAATAAGGTTATCAAGTGAGAAA
TCACCATGAGTGACGACTGAATCCGGTGAGAATGGCAAAAGTTTATGCATTTCTTTCCAGACTTGTTCAA
CAGGCCAGCCATTACGCTCGTCATCAAAATCACTCGCATCAACCAAACCGTTATTCATTCGTGATTGCGC
CTGAGCGAGACGAAATACGCGGTCGCTGTTAAAAGGACAATTACAAACAGGAATCGAATGCAACCGGCGC
AGGAACACTGCCAGCGCATCAACAATATTTTCACCTGAATCAGGATATTCTTCTAATACCTGGAATGCTG
TTTTCCCGGGGATCGCAGTGGTGAGTAACCATGCATCATCAGGAGTACGGATAAAATGCTTGATGGTCGG
AAGAGGCATAAATTCCGTCAGCCAGTTTAGTCTGACCATCTCATCTGTAACATCATTGGCAACGCTACCT
TTGCCATGTTTCAGAAACAACTCTGGCGCATCGGGCTTCCCATACAATCGATAGATTGTCGCACCTGATT
GCCCGACATTATCGCGAGCCCATTTATACCCATATAAATCAGCATCCATGTTGGAATTTAATCGCGGCCT
AGAGCAAGACGTTTCCCGTTGAATATGGCTCATACTCTTCCTTTTTCAATATTATTGAAGCATTTATCAG
GGTTATTGTCTCATGAGCGGATACATATTTGAATGTATTTAGAAAAATAAACAAATAGGCATGCAGCGCT
CTTCCGCTTCCTCGCTCACTGACTCGCTACGCTCGGTCGTTCGACTGCGGCGAGCGGTGTCAGCTCACTC
AAAAGCGGTAATACGGTTATCCACAGAATCAGGGGATAAAGCCGGAAAGAACATGTGAGCAAAAAGCAAA
GCACCGGAAGAAGCCAACGCCGCAGGCGTTTTTCCATAGGCTCCGCCCCCCTGACGAGCATCACAAAAAT
CGACGCTCAAGCCAGAGGTGGCGAAACCCGACAGGACTATAAAGATACCAGGCGTTTCCCCCTGGAAGCT
CCCTCGTGCGCTCTCCTGTTCCGACCCTGCCGCTTACCGGATACCTGTCCGCCTTTCTCCCTTCGGGAAG
CGTGGCGCTTTCTCATAGCTCACGCTGTTGGTATCTCAGTTCGGTGTAGGTCGTTCGCTCCAAGCTGGGC
TGTGTGCACGAACCCCCCGTTCAGCCCGACCGCTGCGCCTTATCCGGTAACTATCGTCTTGAGTCCAACC
CGGTAAGACACGACTTATCGCCACTGGCAGCAGCCATTGGTAACTGATTTAGAGGACTTTGTCTTGAAGT
TATGCACCTGTTAAGGCTAAACTGAAAGAACAGATTTTGGTGAGTGCGGTCCTCCAACCCACTTACCTTG
GTTCAAAGAGTTGGTAGCTCAGCGAACCTTGAGAAAACCACCGTTGGTAGCGGTGGTTTTTCTTTATTTA
TGAGATGATGAATCAATCGGTCTATCAAGTCAACGAACAGCTATTCCGTTACTCTAGATTTCAGTGCAAT
TTATCTCTTCAAATGTAGCACCTGAAGTCAGCCCCATACGATATAAGTTGTAATTCTCATGTTAGTCATG
CCCCGCGCCCACCGGAAGGAGCTGACTGGGTTGAAGGCTCTCAAGGGCATCGG
